>Addgene plasmid #196498 | ND2-FusXTBE-Left TALE | addgene full sequence | sequence record 386805 | Addgene NGS Result
CACGATGCAGCTGGCTCCCAGAGGTGTAAAGTACTTGAGTAATTTTACTTGATTACTGTACTTAAGTATT
ATTTTTGGGGATTTTTACTTTACTTGAGTACAATTAAAAATCAATACTTTTACTTTTACTTAATTACATT
TTTTTAGAAAAAAAAGTACTTTTTACTCCTTACAATTTTATTTACAGTCAAAAAGTACTTATTTTTTGGA
GATCACTTCATTCTATTTTCCCTTGGTCTCCCTATAGTGAGTCGTATTAGATCCCGGGATTACTAGTTTA
AACCTAGTTATTAATAGTAATCAATTACGGGGTCATTAGTTCATAGCCCATATATGGAGTTCCGCGTTAC
ATAACTTACGGTAAATGGCCCGCCTGGCTGACCGCCCAACGACCCCCGCCCATTGACGTCAATAATGACG
TATGTTCCCATAGTAACGCCAATAGGGACTTTCCATTGACGTCAATGGGTGGAGTATTTACGGTAAACTG
CCCACTTGGCAGTACATCAAGTGTATCATATGCCAAGTACGCCCCCTATTGACGTCAATGACGGTAAATG
GCCCGCCTGGCATTATGCCCAGTACATGACCTTATGGGACTTTCCTACTTGGCAGTACATCTACGTATTA
GTCATCGCTATTACCATGGTCGAGGTGAGCCCCACGTTCTGCTTCACTCTCCCCATCTCCCCCCCCTCCC
CACCCCCAATTTTGTATTTATTTATTTTTTAATTATTTTGTGCAGCGATGGGGGCGGGGGGGGGGGGGGC
GCGCGCCAGGCGGGGCGGGGCGGGGCGAGGGGCGGGGCGGGGCGAGGCGGAGAGGTGCGGCGGCAGCCAA
TCAGAGCGGCGCGCTCCGAAAGTTTCCTTTTATGGCGAGGCGGCGGCGGCGGCGGCCCTATAAAAAGCGA
AGCGCGCGGCGGGCGGGAGTCGCTGCGCGCTGCCTTCGCCCCGTGCCCCGCTCCGCCGCCGCCTCGCGCC
GCCCGCCCCGGCTCTGACTGACCGCGTTACTCCCACAGGTGAGCGGGCGGGACGGCCCTTCTCCTCCGGG
CTGTAATTAGCGCTTGGTTTAATGACGGCTTGTTTCTTTTCTGTGGCTGCGTGAAAGCCTTGAGGGGCTC
CGGGAGCTAGAGCCTCTGCTAACCATGTTCATGCCTTCTTCTTTTTCCTACAGCTCCTGGGCAACGTGCT
GGTTATTGTGCTGTCTCATCATTTTGGCAAAGAATTTTAAGCTAGGATCTAACTCGAGAGATCTAGCACC
ATGGCCTCCGTTCTGACCCCGCTGCTGCTGCGTGGCCTGACCGGCTCCGCTCGTCGTCTGCCAGTTCCGC
GTGCGAAAATCCATTCCCTGGTGGATCTACGCACGCTCGGCTACAGTCAGCAGCAGCAAGAGAAGATCAA
ACCGAAGGTGCGTTCGACAGTGGCGCAGCACCACGAGGCACTGGTGGGCCATGGGTTTACACACGCGCAC
ATCGTTGCGCTCAGCCAACACCCGGCAGCGTTAGGGACCGTCGCTGTCACGTATCAGCACATAATCACGG
CGTTGCCAGAGGCGACACACGAAGACATCGTTGGCGTCGGCAAACAGTGGTCCGGCGCACGCGCCCTGGA
GGCCTTGCTCACGGATGCGGGGGAGTTGAGAGGTCCGCCGTTACAGTTGGACACAGGCCAACTTGTGAAG
ATTGCAAAACGTGGCGGCGTGACCGCAATGGAGGCAGTGCATGCATCGCGCAATGCACTGACGGGTGCCC
CCCTGAACCTGACCCCGGACCAAGTGGTGGCTATCGCCAGCAACATTGGCGGCAAGCAAGCGCTCGAAAC
GGTGCAGCGGCTGTTGCCGGTGCTGTGCCAGGACCATGGCCTGACCCCGGACCAAGTGGTGGCTATCGCC
AGCAACGGTGGCGGCAAGCAAGCGCTCGAAACGGTGCAGCGGCTGTTGCCGGTGCTGTGCCAGGACCATG
GCCTGACTCCGGACCAAGTGGTGGCTATCGCCAGCCACGATGGCGGCAAGCAAGCGCTCGAAACGGTGCA
GCGGCTGTTGCCGGTGCTGTGCCAGGACCATGGCCTGACCCCGGACCAAGTGGTGGCTATCGCCAGCCAC
GATGGCGGCAAGCAAGCGCTCGAAACGGTGCAGCGGCTGTTGCCGGTGCTGTGCCAGGACCATGGCCTGA
CCCCGGACCAAGTGGTGGCTATCGCCAGCAACATTGGCGGCAAGCAAGCGCTCGAAACGGTGCAGCGGCT
GTTGCCGGTGCTGTGCCAGGACCATGGCCTGACCCCGGACCAAGTGGTGGCTATCGCCAGCAACGGTGGC
GGCAAGCAAGCGCTCGAAACGGTGCAGCGGCTGTTGCCGGTGCTGTGCCAGGACCATGGCCTGACCCCGG
ACCAAGTGGTGGCTATCGCCAGCCACGATGGCGGCAAGCAAGCGCTCGAAACGGTGCAGCGGCTGTTGCC
GGTGCTGTGCCAGGACCATGGCCTCACACCCGATCAGGTCGTGGCTATCGCCAGCAACATTGGCGGCAAG
CAAGCGCTCGAAACGGTGCAGCGGCTGTTGCCGGTGCTGTGCCAGGACCATGGCCTGACCCCGGACCAAG
TGGTGGCTATCGCCAGCAACGGTGGCGGCAAGCAAGCGCTCGAAACGGTGCAGCGGCTGTTGCCGGTGCT
GTGCCAGGACCATGGCCTGACCCCGGACCAAGTGGTGGCTATCGCCAGCAACATTGGCGGCAAGCAAGCG
CTCGAAACGGTGCAGCGGCTGTTGCCGGTGCTGTGCCAGGACCATGGCCTGACCCCGGACCAAGTGGTGG
CTATCGCCAGCAACAATGGCGGCAAGCAAGCGCTCGAAACGGTGCAGCGGCTGTTGCCGGTGCTGTGCCA
GGACCATGGCCTGACTCCGGACCAAGTGGTGGCTATCGCCAGCCACGATGGCGGCAAGCAAGCGCTCGAA
ACGGTGCAGCGGCTGTTGCCGGTGCTGTGCCAGGACCATGGCCTGACCCCGGACCAAGTGGTGGCTATCG
CCAGCAACATTGGCGGCAAGCAAGCGCTCGAAACGGTGCAGCGGCTGTTGCCGGTGCTGTGCCAGGACCA
TGGCCTGACCCCGGACCAAGTGGTGGCTATCGCCAGCAACAATGGCGGCAAGCAAGCGCTCGAAACGGTG
CAGCGGCTGTTGCCGGTGCTGTGCCAGGACCATGGCCTGACCCCGGACCAAGTGGTGGCTATCGCCAGCA
ACAATGGCGGCAAGCAAGCGCTCGAAAGCATTGTGGCCCAGCTGAGCCGGCCTGATCCGGCGTTGGCCGC
GTTGACCAACGACCACCTCGTCGCCTTGGCCTGCCTCGGCGGACGTCCTGCCATGGATGCAGTGAAAAAG
GGATTGCCGCACGCGCCGGAATTGATCAGAAGAGTCAATCGCCGTATTGGCGAACGCACGTCCCATCGCG
TTGCCTCTAGAGCCATTCCAGTGAAGCGCGGCGCTACCGGTGAAACCAAAGTGTTTACCGGTAACAGCAA
CAGCCCGAAGAGCCCGACCAAAGGCGGTTGCTCTGGCGGATCCACTAATCTGAGCGACATCATTGAGAAG
GAGACTGGGAAACAGCTGGTCATTCAGGAGTCCATCCTGATGCTGCCTGAGGAGGTGGAGGAAGTGATCG
GCAACAAGCCAGAGTCTGACATCCTGGTGCACACCGCCTACGACGAGTCCACAGATGAGAATGTGATGCT
GCTGACCTCTGACGCCCCCGAGTATAAGCCTTGGGCCCTGGTCATCCAGGATTCTAACGGCGAGAATAAG
ATCAAGATGCTGTGATAAGGGGTCTTTGTCCTCTGTACTGTCTCTCTCCTTGCCCCTAACCCAAAAAGCT
TCATTTTTCTGTGTAGGCTGCACAAGAGCCTTGATTGAAGATATATTCTTTCTGAACAGTATTTAAGGTT
TCCAATAAAATGTACACCCCTCAGAAGAATTCATTGATGAGTTTGGACAAACCACAACTAGAATGCAGTG
AAAAAAATGCTTTATTTGTGAAATTTGTGATGCTATTGCTTTATTTGTAACCATTATAAGCTGCAATAAA
CAAGTTAACAACAACAATTGCATTCATTTTATGTTTCAGGTTCAGGGGGAGGTGTGGGAGGTTTTTTAAA
GCAAGTAAAACCTCTACAAATGTGGTCATTGATGAGTTTGGACAAACCACAACTAGAATGCAGTGAAAAA
AATGCTTTATTTGTGAAATTTGTGATGCTATTGCTTTATTTGTAACCATTATAAGCTGCAATAAACAAGT
TAACAACAACAATTGCATTCATTTTATGTTTCAGGTTCAGGGGGAGGTGTGGGAGGTTTTTTAAAGCAAG
TAAAACCTCTACAAATGTGGTCATTCAGCTGGCGTAATAGCGAAGAGGCCCGCACCGATCGCCCTTCCCA
ACAGTTGCGCAGCCTGAATGGCGAATGGAAATTGTAAGCGTTGATATCAATTAACCCTCACTAAAGGGAG
ACCACTCTAGTTTTCTTTCTTGCTTTTACTTTTACTTCCTTAATACTCAAGTACAATTTTAATGGAGTAC
TTTTTTACTTTTACTCAAGTAAGATTCTAGCCAGATACTTTTACTTTTAATTGAGTAAAATTTTCCCTAA
GTACTTGTACTTTCACTTGAGTAAAATTTTTGAGTACTTTTTACACCTCTGCTCGGTACCATTTAAATCT
GTTCCGCTTCCTCGCTCACTGACTCGCTGCGCTCGGTCGTTCGGCTGCGGCGAGCGGTATCAGCTCACTC
AAAGGCGGTAATACGGTTATCCACAGAATCAGGGGATAACGCAGGAAAGAACATGTGAGCAAAAGGCCAG
CAAAAGGCCAGGAACCGTAAAAAGGCCGCGTTGCTGGCGTTTTTCCATAGGCTCCGCCCCCCTGACGAGC
ATCACAAAAATCGACGCTCAAGTCAGAGGTGGCGAAACCCGACAGGACTATAAAGATACCAGGCGTTTCC
CCCTGGAAGCTCCCTCGTGCGCTCTCCTGTTCCGACCCTGCCGCTTACCGGATACCTGTCCGCCTTTCTC
CCTTCGGGAACCGTGGCGCTTTCTCATAGCTCACGCTGTAGGTATCTCAGTTCGGTGTAGGTCGTTCGCT
CCAAGCTGGGCTGTGTGCACGAACCCCCCGTTCAGCCCGACCGCTGCGCCTTATCCGGTAACTATCGTCT
TGAGTCCAACCCGGTAAGACACGACTTATCGCCACTGGCAGCAGCCACTGGTAACAGGATTAGCAGAGCG
AGGTATGTAGGCGGTGCTACAGAGTTCTTGAAGTGGTGGCCTAACTACGGCTACACTAGAAGAACAGTAT
TTGGTATCTGCGCTCTGCTGAAGCCAGTTACCTTCGGAAAAAGAGTTGGTAGCTCTTGATCCGGCAAACA
AACCACCGCTGGTAGCGGTGGTTTTTTTGTTTGCAAGCAGCAGATTACGCGCAGAAAAAAAGGATCTCAA
GAAGATCCTTTGATCTTTTCTACGGGGTCTGACGCTCAGTGGAACGAAAACTCACGTTAAGGGATTTTGG
TCATGAGATTATCAAAAAGGATCTTCACCTAGATCCTTTTTGCCAGTGTTACAACCAATTAACCAATTCT
GATTAGAAAAACTCATCGAGCATCAAATGAAACTGCAATTTATTCATATCAGGATTATCAATACCATATT
TTTGAAAAAGCCGTTTCTGTAATGAAGGAGAAAACTCACCGAGGCAGTTCCATAGGATGGCAAGATCCTG
GTATCGGTCTGCGATTCCGACTCGTCCAACATCAATACAACCTATTAATTTCCCCTCGTCAAAAATAAGG
TTATCAAGTGAGAAATCACCATGAGTGACGACTGAATCCGGTGAGAATGGCAAAAGTTTATGCATTTCTT
TCCAGACTTGTTCAACAGGCCAGCCATTACGCTCGTCATCAAAATCACTCGCATCAACCAAACCGTTATT
CATTCGTGATTGCGCCTGAGCAAGACGAAATACGCGATCGCTGTTAAAAGGACAATTACAAACAGGAATC
GAATGCAACCGGCGCAGGAACACTGCCAGCGCATCAACAATATTTTCACCTGAATCAGGATATTCTTCTA
ATACCTGGAATGCTGTTTTTCCGGGGATCGCAGTGGTGAGTAACCATGCATCATCAGGAGTACGGATAAA
ATGCTTGATGGTCGGAAGAGGCATAAATTCCGTCAGCCAGTTTAGTCTGACCATCTCATCTGTAACATCA
TTGGCAACGCTACCTTTGCCATGTTTCAGAAACAACTCTGGCGCATCGGGCTTCCCATACAAGCGATAGA
TTGTCGCACCTGATTGCCCGACATTATCGCGAGCCCATTTATACCCATATAAATCAGCATCCATGTTGGA
ATTTAATCGCGGCCTCGACGTTTCCCGTTGAATATGGCTCATAACACCCCTTGTATTACTGTTTATGTAA
GCAGACAGTTTTATTGTT
Features (pLannotate 1.2.2; 18 found; start..end, strand, type, name):
    241..259     -  promoter       T7 promoter: promoter for bacteriophage T7 RNA polymerase
    345..648     +  enhancer       CMV enhancer: human cytomegalovirus immediate early enhancer
    650..925     +  promoter       chicken β-actin promoter: No description available
    926..1061    +  intron         hybrid intron (fragment): hybrid between chicken β-actin (CBA) and minute virus of mice (MMV) introns (Gray et al., 2011)
   1133..1173    +  intron         β-globin intron (fragment): intron from rabbit β-globin gene
   1171..1227    +  CDS            HBB (fragment): HBB_LEPEU - Experimental evidence at protein level: Swiss-Prot protein existence level 1. Involved in oxygen transport from the lung to the various peripheral tissues. From Lepus europaeus (European hare).
   1267..1350    +  CDS            COX8A (fragment): COX8A_HUMAN - Also known as COX8, COX8L. Experimental evidence at protein level: Swiss-Prot protein existence level 1. Component of the cytochrome c oxidase, the last enzyme in the mitochondrial electron transport chain which drives oxidative phosphorylation. The respiratory chain contains 3 multisubunit complexes succinate dehydrogenase (complex II, CII), ubiquinol- cytochrome c oxidoreductase (cytochrome b-c1 complex, complex III, CIII) and cytochrome c oxidase (complex IV, CIV), that cooperate to transfer electrons derived from NADH and succinate to molecular oxygen, creating an electrochem
   1351..1860    +  CDS            avrXa10 (fragment): AVX10_XANOO - Experimental evidence at protein level: Swiss-Prot protein existence level 1. Avirulence protein. Induces the hypersensitive response (HR)in rice plants carrying the resistance gene Xa10. Activity depends on the presence of the core repeat domains; replacement with repeat domains from other proteins (AvrBs3 of X.euvesicatoria (AC P14727) or AvrXa7 of this organism) does not elicit the HR. Probably acts as a transcription factor in its host plant (rice) to induce plant resistance or disease. From Xanthomonas oryzae pv. oryzae.
   3247..3444    +  CDS            avrBs3 (fragment): AVRB3_XANEU - Experimental evidence at protein level: Swiss-Prot protein existence level 1. Avirulence protein. Acts as a transcription factor in C.annuum plants. In susceptible plants lacking the Bs3 resistance gene induces expression of a number of genes, including genes homologous to a family of auxin-induced genes, alpha-expansin genes, pectate lyase, anthocyanidin glucoside rhamnosyl transferase and at least one transcription factor, UPA20. Their expression leads to plant hypertrophy in mesophyll cells, probably mainly mediated by UPA20 (PubMed:17962565). In resistant plants induces the h
   3544..3792    +  CDS            UGI: UNGI_BPPB2 - Experimental evidence at protein level: Swiss-Prot protein existence level 1. This protein binds specifically and reversibly to the host uracil-DNA glycosylase, preventing removal of uracil residues from PBS2 DNA by the host uracil-excision repair system. From Bacillus phage PBS2 (Bacteriophage PBS2).
   3985..4066    -  polyA_signal   SV40 poly(A) signal: SV40 polyadenylation signal
   4089..4156    -  CDS            large T antigen (fragment): large T antigen from SV40 (simian virus 40)
   4190..4271    -  polyA_signal   SV40 poly(A) signal: SV40 polyadenylation signal
   4294..4361    -  CDS            large T antigen (fragment): large T antigen from SV40 (simian virus 40)
   4366..4435    +  CDS            lacZα (fragment): LacZα fragment of β-galactosidase; lacZ fragment
   4459..4477    +  promoter       T3 promoter: promoter for bacteriophage T3 RNA polymerase
   4872..5460    -  rep_origin     ori: high-copy-number ColE1/pMB1/pBR322/pUC origin of replication
   5603..6412    -  CDS            KanR: aminoglycoside phosphotransferase; aph(3')-Ia; confers resistance to kanamycin in bacteria or G418 (Geneticin®) in eukaryotes
