[The description below was written by a language model from this plasmid's Addgene catalogue record and pLannotate feature annotations shown in this document.]
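Description:
ND2-FusXTBE-Left TALE is a mammalian expression plasmid built on the pKmCAGS backbone. It encodes the left-hand half of a split, TALE-guided mitochondrial cytosine base editor directed at the mitochondrial ND2 gene. It is maintained in bacteria as a high-copy plasmid through a ColE1/pUC-type origin and is selected with kanamycin via an aph(3')-Ia resistance gene. The 6,458 nt sequenced record also carries flanking T7 and T3 phage promoters and a lacZα remnant, which are residues of the cloning backbone.

Expression is driven by a CAG-type unit consisting of the CMV immediate-early enhancer, the chicken β-actin promoter and chimeric β-actin/rabbit β-globin intron sequences. The open reading frame begins with the human COX8A mitochondrial targeting sequence, which directs the protein into the mitochondrial matrix. This is followed by a TALE DNA-binding domain. The annotation detects its N-terminal and C-terminal scaffold regions as Xanthomonas avrXa10 and avrBs3 fragments, while the intervening unannotated stretch presumably holds the repeat array that specifies the ND2 target site.

According to the catalogue entry, the TALE is fused to the C-terminal half of the Burkholderia cenocepacia DddA toxin deaminase split at G1397; this segment is not separately annotated in the feature table. Next comes a uracil glycosylase inhibitor (UGI) from phage PBS2, which blocks excision of the uracil intermediate and so favours C-to-T conversion. The insert name also lists an ATP5B 3'UTR, which is likewise not annotated. Duplicated SV40 poly(A) signals are annotated downstream on the opposite strand.

The split deaminase half is inactive on its own, so the construct is meant to be co-delivered with a matching right-side TALE carrying the complementary DddA half. The associated work used this system for mitochondrial DNA editing in human cells and zebrafish models.
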