Addgene plasmid #196498: ND2-FusXTBE-Left TALE
Purpose: Expresses left-side TALE-DddAtox Cterm half ND2-FusXTBE in mammalian cells
Depositing lab: Stephen Ekker. Depositing organization: Mayo Foundation for Medical Education and Research. Publication: The FusX TALE Base Editor (FusXTBE) for Rapid Mitochondrial DNA Programming of Human Cells In Vitro and Zebrafish Disease Models In Vivo. Sabharwal A, Kar B, Restrepo-Castillo S, Holmberg SR, Mathew ND, Kendall BL, Cotter RP, WareJoncas Z, Seiler C, Nakamaru-Ogiso E, Clark KJ, Ekker SC. CRISPR J. 2021 Dec;4(6):799-821. doi: 10.1089/crispr.2021.0061. Epub 2021 Nov 30. PubMed 34847747.
Backbone
  Vector backbone: pKmCAGS
  Vector type: Mammalian Expression
Growth in bacteria
  Bacterial resistance: Kanamycin, 50 μg/mL
  Growth temperature: 37°C
  Growth strain: DH5alpha
  Copy number: High Copy
Gene/Insert
  Gene/Insert name: COX8A MTS-ND2 left TALE-G1397 DddA-C-UGI-ATP5B 3'UTR
  Species: Burkholderia cenocepacia
  Cloning method: Restriction Enzyme; 5′ cloning site Unknown (unknown if destroyed)
Terms and licenses: Academic/Nonprofit Terms; Industry Terms: Not Available to Industry
How to cite: ND2-FusXTBE-Left TALE was a gift from Stephen Ekker (Addgene plasmid # 196498 ; http://n2t.net/addgene:196498 ; RRID:Addgene_196498)
